>Addgene plasmid #191518 | pL6_3xG34-DCAF8L2_X1 | addgene full sequence | sequence record 381485 | Addgene NGS Result
GACGGATCGGGAGATCTCCCGATCCCCTATGGTGCACTCTCAGTACAATCTGCTCTGATGCCGCATAGTT
AAGCCAGTATCTGCTCCCTGCTTGTGTGTTGGAGGTCGCTGAGTAGTGCGCGAGCAAAATTTAAGCTACA
ACAAGGCAAGGCTTGACCGACAATTGCATGAAGAATCTGCTTAGGGTTAGGCGTTTTGCGCTGCTTCGCG
ATGTACGGGCCAGATATACGCGTTGACATTGATTATTGACTAGTTATTAATAGTAATCAATTACGGGGTC
ATTAGTTCATAGCCCATATATGGAGTTCCGCGTTACATAACTTACGGTAAATGGCCCGCCTGGCTGACCG
CCCAACGACCCCCGCCCATTGACGTCAATAATGACGTATGTTCCCATAGTAACGCCAATAGGGACTTTCC
ATTGACGTCAATGGGTGGAGTATTTACGGTAAACTGCCCACTTGGCAGTACATCAAGTGTATCATATGCC
AAGTACGCCCCCTATTGACGTCAATGACGGTAAATGGCCCGCCTGGCATTATGCCCAGTACATGACCTTA
TGGGACTTTCCTACTTGGCAGTACATCTACGTATTAGTCATCGCTATTACCATGGTGATGCGGTTTTGGC
AGTACATCAATGGGCGTGGATAGCGGTTTGACTCACGGGGATTTCCAAGTCTCCACCCCATTGACGTCAA
TGGGAGTTTGTTTTGGCACCAAAATCAACGGGACTTTCCAAAATGTCGTAACAACTCCGCCCCATTGACG
CAAATGGGCGGTAGGCGTGTACGGTGGGAGGTCTATATAAGCAGAGCTCTCTGGCTAACTAGAGAACCCA
CTGCTTACTGGCTTATCGAAATTAATACGACTCACTATAGGGAGACCCAAGCTGGCTAGCACCATGAAAC
GGACAGCCGACGGAAGCGAGTTCGAGTCACCAAAGAAGAAGCGGAAAGTCAGCGGATCTCCTGCAGCTAA
GAGAGTGAAGCTGGACTCTGGTTCAAAGAGAACTGCTGATGGTTCTGAATTTGAATCTCCTAAAAAAAAA
AGAAAGGTTTCAGGCAGCCCAGCTGCAAAAAGGGTTAAATTGGATAGTGGGTCCGCCGCTATGGCTGAGA
GGCCCTTCGCCTGCGATATATGTGGCAGGAAATTCGCTGATTGCCGAGATCTTGCTCGGCACATCCGCAC
CCACACTGGCGAAAAGCCGTTTGCGTGTGACATCTGCGGACGCAAGTTTGCGCGCTCTGATAACCTGGTC
AGACATATAAGGACACACACCGGTGAGAAACCCTTCGCTTGCGACATTTGCGGGAGAAAGTTTGCACGGT
CAGATGAGCTGGTACGCCATACCAAGATACACCTGCGGGGATCCGGCGGAGGAGGTTCTGGCGGTTCTGG
AGGAAGTGGCAGCTACGCCCTGGGTCCGTATCAGATTAGCGCCCCGCAGCTGCCAGCTTACAATGGTCAG
ACCGTGGGTACCTTCTACTATGTGAACGACGCGGGCGGTCTGGAGAGCAAGGTGTTTAGCAGCGGCGGTC
CAACCCCGTACCCAAACTATGCCAATGCCGGTCATGTGGAGGGTCAGAGCGCCCTGTTCATGCGTGATAA
CGGCATCAGCGAGGGTCTGGTGTTCCACAACAACCCGGAAGGCACCTGCGGTTTTTGCGTGAACATGATC
GAGACCCTGCTGCCGGAAAACGCGAAAATGACCGTGGTGCCGCCGAAAGGTTCTGGCGGCTCAACTAATC
TGAGCGACATCATTGAGAAGGAGACTGGGAAACAGCTGGTCATTCAGGAGTCCATCCTGATGCTGCCTGA
GGAGGTGGAGGAAGTGATCGGCAACAAGCCAGAGTCTGACATCCTGGTGCACACCGCCTACGACGAGTCC
ACAGATGAGAATGTGATGCTGCTGACCTCTGACGCCCCCGAGTATAAGCCTTGGGCCCTGGTCATCCAGG
ATTCTAACGGCGAGAATAAGATCAAGATGCTGTGATAAGGGGTCTTTGTCCTCTGTACTGTCTCTCTCCT
TGCCCCTAACCCAAAAAGCTTCATTTTTCTGTGTAGGCTGCACAAGAGCCTTGATTGAAGATATATTCTT
TCTGAACAGTATTTAAGGTTTCCAATAAAATGTACACCCCTCAGAACTTCTGAGGCGGAAAGAACCAGCT
GGGGCTCTAGGGGGTATCCCC
[124 nt withheld, positions 2192-2315]
C
[91 nt withheld, positions 2317-2407]
A
[49 nt withheld, positions 2409-2457]
CCTTTGACGTTGGAGTCCACGTTCTTT
[37 nt withheld, positions 2485-2521]
ACCCTATCTCGGTCTATTCTTTTGATTTATAAGGGATTTTGCCGATTTCGGCCTATTGGTTAAAAAATGA
GCTGATTTAACAAAAATTTAACGCGAATTAATTCTGTGGAATGTGTGTCAGTTAGGGTGTGGAAAGTCCC
CAGGCTCCCCAGCAGGCAGAAGTATGCAAAGCATGCATCTCAATTAGTCAGCAACCAGGTGTGGAAAGTC
CCCAGGCTCCCCAGCAGGCAGAAGTATGCAAAGCATGCATCTCAATTAGTCAGCAACCATAGTCCCGCCC
CTAACTCCGCCCATCCCGCCCCTAACTCCGCCCAGTTCCGCCCATTCTCCGCCCCATGGCTGACTAATTT
TTTTTATTTATGCAGAGGCCGAGGCCGCCTCTGCCTCTGAGCTATTCCAGAAGTAGTGAGGAGGCTTTTT
TGGAGGCCTAGGCTTTTGCAAAAAGCTCCCGGGAGCTTGTATATCCATTTTCGGATCTGATCAGCACGTG
TTGACAATTAATCATCGGCATAGTATATCGGCATAGTATAATACGACAAGGTGAGGAACTAAACCATGGC
CAAGCCTTTGTCTCAAGAAGAATCCACCCTCATTGAAAGAGCAACGGCTACAATCAACAGCATCCCCATC
TCTGAAGACTACAGCGTCGCCAGCGCAGCTCTCTCTAGCGACGGCCGCATCTTCACTGGTGTCAATGTAT
ATCATTTTACTGGGGGACCTTGTGCAGAACTCGTGGTGCTGGGCACTGCTGCTGCTGCGGCAGCTGGCAA
CCTGACTTGTATCGTCGCGATCGGAAATGAGAACAGGGGCATCTTGAGCCCCTGCGGACGGTGCCGACAG
GTGCTTCTCGATCTGCATCCTGGGATCAAAGCCATAGTGAAGGACAGTGATGGACAGCCGACGGCAGTTG
GGATTCGTGAATTGCTGCCCTCGGTATGTGTGGGAGGGCTAAGCACTTCGTGGCCGAGGAGCAGGACTGA
CACGTGCTACGAGATTTCGATTCCACCGCCGCCTTCTATGAAAGGTTGGGCTTCGGAATCGTTTTCCGGG
ACGCCGGCTGGATGATCCTCCAGCGCGGGGATCTCATGCTGGAGTTCTTCGCCCACCCCAACTTGTTTAT
TGCAGCTTATAATGGTTACAAATAAAGCAATAGCATCACAAATTTCACAAATAAAGCATTTTTTTCACTG
CATTCTAGTTGTGGTTTGTCCAAACTCATCAATGTATCTTATCATGTCTGTATACCGTCGACCTCTAGCT
AGAGCTTGGCGTAATCATGGTCATAGCTGTTTCCTGTGTGAAATTGTTATCCGCTCACAATTCCACACAA
CATACGAGCCGGAAGCATAAAGTGTAAAGCCTGGGGTGCCTAATGAGTGAGCTAACTCACATTAATTGCG
TTGCGCTCACTGCCCGCTTTCCAGTCGGGAAACCTGTCGTGCCAGCTGCATTAATGAATCGGCCAACGCG
CGGGGAGAGGCGGTTTGCGTATTGGGCGCTCTTCCGCTTCCTCGCTCACTGACTCGCTGCGCTCGGTCGT
TCGGCTGCGGCGAGCGGTATCAGCTCACTCAAAGGCGGTAATACGGTTATCCACAGAATCAGGGGATAAC
GCAGGAAAGAACATGTGAGCAAAAGGCCAGCAAAAGGCCAGGAACCGTAAAAAGGCCGCGTTGCTGGCGT
TTTTCCATAGGCTCCGCCCCCCTGACGAGCATCACAAAAATCGACGCTCAAGTCAGAGGTGGCGAAACCC
GACAGGACTATAAAGATACCAGGCGTTTCCCCCTGGAAGCTCCCTCGTGCGCTCTCCTGTTCCGACCCTG
CCGCTTACCGGATACCTGTCCGCCTTTCTCCCTTCGGGAAGCGTGGCGCTTTCTCATAGCTCACGCTGTA
GGTATCTCAGTTCGGTGTAGGTCGTTCGCTCCAAGCTGGGCTGTGTGCACGAACCCCCCGTTCAGCCCGA
CCGCTGCGCCTTATCCGGTAACTATCGTCTTGAGTCCAACCCGGTAAGACACGACTTATCGCCACTGGCA
GCAGCCACTGGTAACAGGATTAGCAGAGCGAGGTATGTAGGCGGTGCTACAGAGTTCTTGAAGTGGTGGC
CTAACTACGGCTACACTAGAAGAACAGTATTTGGTATCTGCGCTCTGCTGAAGCCAGTTACCTTCGGAAA
AAGAGTTGGTAGCTCTTGATCCGGCAAACAAACCACCGCTGGTAGCGGTGGTTTTTTTGTTTGCAAGCAG
CAGATTACGCGCAGAAAAAAAGGATCTCAAGAAGATCCTTTGATCTTTTCTACGGGGTCTGACGCTCAGT
GGAACGAAAACTCACGTTAAGGGATTTTGGTCATGAGATTATCAAAAAGGATCTTCACCTAGATCCTTTT
AAATTAAAAATGAAGTTTTAAATCAATCTAAAGTATATATGAGTAAACTTGGTCTGACAGTTACCAATGC
TTAATCAGTGAGGCACCTATCTCAGCGATCTGTCTATTTCGTTCATCCATAGTTGCCTGACTCCCCGTCG
TGTAGATAACTACGATACGGGAGGGCTTACCATCTGGCCCCAGTGCTGCAATGATACCGCGAGACCCACG
CTCACCGGCTCCAGATTTATCAGCAATAAACCAGCCAGCCGGAAGGGCCGAGCGCAGAAGTGGTCCTGCA
ACTTTATCCGCCTCCATCCAGTCTATTAATTGTTGCCGGGAAGCTAGAGTAAGTAGTTCGCCAGTTAATA
GTTTGCGCAACGTTGTTGCCATTGCTACAGGCATCGTGGTGTCACGCTCGTCGTTTGGTATGGCTTCATT
CAGCTCCGGTTCCCAACGATCAAGGCGAGTTACATGATCCCCCATGTTGTGCAAAAAAGCGGTTAGCTCC
TTCGGTCCTCCGATCGTTGTCAGAAGTAAGTTGGCCGCAGTGTTATCACTCATGGTTATGGCAGCACTGC
ATAATTCTCTTACTGTCATGCCATCCGTAAGATGCTTTTCTGTGACTGGTGAGTACTCAACCAAGTCATT
CTGAGAATAGTGTATGCGGCGACCGAGTTGCTCTTGCCCGGCGTCAATACGGGATAATACCGCGCCACAT
AGCAGAACTTTAAAAGTGCTCATCATTGGAAAACGTTCTTCGGGGCGAAAACTCTCAAGGATCTTACCGC
TGTTGAGATCCAGTTCGATGTAACCCACTCGTGCACCCAACTGATCTTCAGCATCTTTTACTTTCACCAG
CGTTTCTGGGTGAGCAAAAACAGGAAGGCAAAATGCCGCAAAAAAGGGAATAAGGGCGACACGGAAATGT
TGAATACTCATACTCTTCCTTTTTCAATATTATTGAAGCATTTATCAGGGTTATTGTCTCATGAGCGGAT
ACATATTTGAATGTATTTAGAAAAATAAACAAATAGGGGTTCCGCGCACATTTCCCCGAAAAGTGCCACC
TGACGTC
Features (pLannotate 1.2.2; 23 found; start..end, strand, type, name):
     28..80      -  misc_feature   bom (fragment): basis of mobility region from pBR322
    235..614     +  enhancer       CMV enhancer: human cytomegalovirus immediate early enhancer
    615..818     +  promoter       CMV promoter: human cytomegalovirus (CMV) immediate early promoter
    814..847     +  LTR            5' LTR (truncated) (fragment): truncated 5' long terminal repeat (LTR) from HIV-1
    863..881     +  promoter       T7 promoter: promoter for bacteriophage T7 RNA polymerase
   1180..1201    +  CDS            ZFHD1 (DNA binding domain) (fragment): composite human DNA-binding domain composed of domains from the transcription factors Zif268 and Oct-1 (Pomerantz et al., 1995)
   1411..1734    +  CDS            dddA (fragment): DDDA_BURC1 - Experimental evidence at protein level: Swiss-Prot protein existence level 1. Toxic component of a toxin-immunity protein module, which functions as a cellular contact-dependent growth inhibition (CDI) system. CDI modules allow bacteria to communicate with and inhibit the growth of closely related neighboring bacteria in a contact-dependent fashion. Bacteria that have this module inhibit or kill bacteria without it, giving them a growth advantage. Probably specifically inhibited by cognate immunity protein DddI (Probable). The C-terminal 163 residue fragment has double-stranded DN
   1744..1992    +  CDS            UGI: UNGI_BPPB2 - Experimental evidence at protein level: Swiss-Prot protein existence level 1. This protein binds specifically and reversibly to the host uracil-DNA glycosylase, preventing removal of uracil residues from PBS2 DNA by the host uracil-excision repair system. From Bacillus phage PBS2 (Bacteriophage PBS2).
   2150..2171    +  promoter       SV40 promoter (fragment): SV40 enhancer and early promoter
   2192..2620    +  rep_origin     f1 ori (sequence partly withheld): f1 bacteriophage origin of replication; arrow indicates direction of (+) strand synthesis
   2634..2963    +  promoter       SV40 promoter: SV40 enhancer and early promoter
   3011..3058    +  promoter       EM7 promoter: synthetic bacterial promoter&nbsp
   3077..3473    +  CDS            BSD: blasticidin S deaminase; Aspergillus terreus BSD; confers resistance to blasticidin
   3474..3501    +  CDS            BleoR (fragment): antibiotic-binding protein; Sh ble from Streptoalloteichus hindustanus; confers resistance to bleomycin, phleomycin, and Zeocin™
   3511..3636    +  CDS            ble (fragment): BLE_KLEPN - Experimental evidence at protein level: Swiss-Prot protein existence level 1. Binding protein with a strong affinity to the bleomycin family of antibiotics. Binds to CL990; an antimitotic-antibiotic compound. From Klebsiella pneumoniae.
   3631..3752    +  polyA_signal   SV40 poly(A) signal: SV40 polyadenylation signal
   3825..3841    -  protein_bind   lac operator: The lac repressor binds to the lac operator to inhibit transcription in E. coli. This inhibition can be relieved by adding lactose or isopropyl-β-D-thiogalactopyranoside (IPTG). lac repressor encoded by lacI
   3849..3879    -  promoter       lac promoter: promoter for the E. coli lac operon
   3894..3915    -  protein_bind   CAP binding site: CAP binding activates transcription in the presence of cAMP. E. coli catabolite activator protein
   3928..4020    -  CDS            lacI (fragment): lac repressor; lacI; The lac repressor binds to the lac operator to inhibit transcription in E. coli. This inhibition can be relieved by adding lactose or isopropyl-β-D-thiogalactopyranoside (IPTG).
   4203..4791    -  rep_origin     ori: high-copy-number ColE1/pMB1/pBR322/pUC origin of replication
   4962..5822    -  CDS            AmpR: β-lactamase; bla; confers resistance to ampicillin, carbenicillin, and related antibiotics
   5823..5927    -  promoter       AmpR promoter: bla
