[The description below was written by a language model from this plasmid's Addgene catalogue record and pLannotate feature annotations shown in this document.]
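Description:
pL6_3xG34-DCAF8L2_X1 is a mammalian expression plasmid of about 6 kb built on the pL6 backbone. It encodes one half of a nuclear-targeted, version 8 zinc finger DddA-derived cytosine base editor (ZF-DdCBE). It is propagated in E. coli from a high-copy ColE1/pUC-type origin under ampicillin selection (AmpR with its own bla promoter) and also carries an f1 phage origin. A second cassette places the blasticidin S deaminase gene behind both the SV40 enhancer/early promoter and the bacterial EM7 promoter, terminated by an SV40 poly(A) signal, so the plasmid could in principle allow blasticidin selection in mammalian cells. The short bleomycin-resistance, lacI, lac promoter/operator, bom and HIV-1 LTR matches are small fragments that look like backbone remnants, not functional parts.

The payload is driven by the CMV immediate-early enhancer and promoter, with a T7 promoter just upstream of the coding region. The annotated open reading frame shows a short zinc-finger-type match, then a fragment of the Burkholderia DddA double-stranded DNA cytidine deaminase, followed by a uracil glycosylase inhibitor (UGI) from phage PBS2. According to the catalogue entry, this is the "Right" arm, with the DddA N-terminal split half fused C-terminally to the zinc finger array. The feature table does not annotate the full zinc finger array, any nuclear localisation signal or the transgene polyadenylation signal.

In split-DddA editors, each inactive half is brought to adjacent DNA sites by its own DNA-binding domain. The deaminase then reassembles to convert C to U, and UGI blocks uracil excision so the edit resolves as C•G to T•A. The name suggests targeting of a DCAF8L2 site, although the record does not define this. The plasmid would be used together with a matching "Left" construct for nuclear base editing in mammalian cells.
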