Addgene plasmid #191518: pL6_3xG34-DCAF8L2_X1
Purpose: Expression of nuclear v8 ZF-DdCBE in mammalian cells (C-terminal DddAN, Right)
Depositing lab: David Liu. Depositing organization: Broad Institute. Publication: Compact zinc finger base editors that edit mitochondrial or nuclear DNA in vitro and in vivo. Willis JCW, Silva-Pinheiro P, Widdup L, Minczuk M, Liu DR. Nat Commun. 2022 Nov 23;13(1):7204. doi: 10.1038/s41467-022-34784-7. PubMed 36418298.
Backbone
  Vector backbone: pL6
  Total vector size (bp): 5961
  Vector type: Mammalian Expression
Growth in bacteria
  Bacterial resistance: Ampicillin, 100 μg/mL
  Growth temperature: 37°C
  Growth strain: DH5alpha
  Copy number: High Copy
Gene/Insert
  Gene/Insert name: ZF-DdCBE 3xG34-DCAF8L2 X1
  Promoter: CMV
  Cloning method: Gibson Cloning
  Sequencing primers: 5′ atggtgatgcggttttggcagtacatcaat; 3′ tattggaaaccttaaatactgttcagaaaga
Terms and licenses: Academic/Nonprofit Terms; Industry Terms: Not Available to Industry
How to cite: pL6_3xG34-DCAF8L2_X1 was a gift from David Liu (Addgene plasmid # 191518 ; http://n2t.net/addgene:191518 ; RRID:Addgene_191518)
